Addgene plasmid #103944: PDZK1_PDZ_3
Purpose: Protein expression and purification of PDZK1 PDZ3 domain
Depositing lab: Sachdev Sidhu. Depositing organization: University of Toronto. Publication: A specificity map for the PDZ domain family. Tonikian R, Zhang Y, Sazinsky SL, Currell B, Yeh JH, Reva B, Held HA, Appleton BA, Evangelista M, Wu Y, Xin X, Chan AC, Seshagiri S, Lasky LA, Sander C, Boone C, Bader GD, Sidhu SS. PLoS Biol. 2008 Sep 30;6(9):e239. doi: 10.1371/journal.pbio.0060239. PubMed 18828675.
Backbone
  Vector backbone: pGEX-6P-1
  Backbone size w/o insert (bp): 4984
  Vector type: Bacterial Expression
Growth in bacteria
  Bacterial resistance: Ampicillin, 100 μg/mL
  Growth temperature: 37°C
  Growth strain: DH5alpha
  Copy number: Unknown
Gene/Insert
  Gene/Insert name: PDZK1 (alt name: PDZK1 PDZ3)
  Species: H. sapiens (human)
  Entrez Gene: PDZK1 (a.k.a. CAP70, CLAMP, NHERF-3, NHERF3, PDZD1)
  Promoter: tac
  Tag / fusion protein: GST (N terminal on backbone)
  Cloning method: Restriction Enzyme; 5′ cloning site unknown (unknown if destroyed); 3′ cloning site unknown (unknown if destroyed)
  Sequencing primers: 5′ pGEX Fwd
Terms and licenses: Academic/Nonprofit Terms; Industry Terms: Not Available to Industry
How to cite: PDZK1_PDZ_3 was a gift from Sachdev Sidhu (Addgene plasmid # 103944 ; http://n2t.net/addgene:103944 ; RRID:Addgene_103944)
