[The description below was written by a language model from this plasmid's Addgene catalogue record and pLannotate feature annotations shown in this document.]
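Description:
PDZK1_PDZ_3 is a bacterial expression plasmid built on the pGEX-6P-1 backbone for producing the third PDZ domain of human PDZK1 (also known as NHERF3 or CAP70) as a glutathione S-transferase fusion in E. coli. The sequenced construct is about 5.3 kb. It replicates from a ColE1/pMB1-family origin and is selected with ampicillin through a β-lactamase gene driven by its own promoter. Short annotated fragments of rop, the pBR322 bom region, a lac promoter/lacZα segment and an E. coli yciV fragment are backbone remnants with no evident role in expression.

The expression cassette begins with the hybrid tac promoter followed by a lac operator, and the plasmid also carries lacI with its own promoter, so transcription is held off by lac repressor and switched on with IPTG. Downstream lies the Schistosoma japonicum GST coding sequence, followed after a short linker by a roughly 310 bp fragment of PDZK1 that encodes the PDZ3 domain, placing GST at the N terminus of the fusion. The linker is not annotated in the feature table, although pGEX-6P vectors normally carry a protease cleavage site there for removing the tag. The restriction sites used for cloning are not recorded. GST allows the fusion to be captured on glutathione resin, giving a simple route to purified domain. PDZK1 is a scaffold protein that links apical membrane proteins with regulatory components in epithelial cells. The stated purpose of the plasmid is expression and purification of its isolated PDZ3 domain, and it was deposited with a study mapping binding specificity across the PDZ domain family.
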