Features (pLannotate 1.2.2; 17 found; start..end, strand, type, name):
      1..29      +  promoter       tac promoter: strong E. coli promoter; hybrid between the trp and lac UV5 promoters
     37..53      +  protein_bind   lac operator: The lac repressor binds to the lac operator to inhibit transcription in E. coli. This inhibition can be relieved by adding lactose or isopropyl-β-D-thiogalactopyranoside (IPTG). lac repressor encoded by lacI
     76..729     +  CDS            GST26_SCHJA: Experimental evidence at protein level: Swiss-Prot protein existence level 1. GST isoenzymes appear to play a central role in the parasite detoxification system. Other functions are also suspected including a role in increasing the solubility of haematin in the parasite gut. From Schistosoma japonicum (Blood fluke).
    769..1080    +  CDS            PDZK1 (fragment): NHRF3_HUMAN - Also known as CAP70, NHERF3, PDZD1. Experimental evidence at protein level: Swiss-Prot protein existence level 1. A scaffold protein that connects plasma membrane proteins and regulatory components, regulating their surface expression in epithelial cells apical domains. May be involved in the coordination of a diverse range of regulatory processes for ion transport and second messenger cascades. In complex with SLC9A3R1, may cluster proteins that are functionally dependent in a mutual fashion and modulate the trafficking and the activity of the associated membrane proteins. May p
   1121..1160    +  CDS            rop (fragment): Rop protein, which maintains plasmids at low copy number; rop
   1262..1302    +  misc_feature   bom (fragment): basis of mobility region from pBR322
   1407..1511    +  promoter       AmpR promoter: bla
   1512..2372    +  CDS            AmpR: β-lactamase; bla; confers resistance to ampicillin, carbenicillin, and related antibiotics
   2543..3131    +  rep_origin     ori: high-copy-number ColE1/pMB1/pBR322/pUC origin of replication
   3317..3368    -  misc_feature   bom (fragment): basis of mobility region from pBR322
   3375..3452    +  promoter       lacI promoter: lacI
   3453..4535    +  CDS            lacI: lac repressor; lacI; The lac repressor binds to the lac operator to inhibit transcription in E. coli. This inhibition can be relieved by adding lactose or isopropyl-β-D-thiogalactopyranoside (IPTG).
   4548..4569    +  protein_bind   CAP binding site: CAP binding activates transcription in the presence of cAMP. E. coli catabolite activator protein
   4584..4614    +  promoter       lac promoter: promoter for the E. coli lac operon
   4622..4638    +  protein_bind   lac operator: The lac repressor binds to the lac operator to inhibit transcription in E. coli. This inhibition can be relieved by adding lactose or isopropyl-β-D-thiogalactopyranoside (IPTG). lac repressor encoded by lacI
   4658..4831    +  CDS            lacZα: LacZα fragment of β-galactosidase; lacZ fragment
   5095..5211    -  CDS            yciV (fragment): RNAAM_ECOLI - Also known as trpH From Escherichia coli (strain K12).
>Addgene plasmid #103944 | PDZK1_PDZ_3 | addgene full sequence | sequence record 200293 | Addgene NGS Result
TTGACAATTAATCATCGGCTCGTATAATGTGTGGAATTGTGAGCGGATAACAATTTCACACAGGAAACAG
TATTCATGTCCCCTATACTAGGTTATTGGAAAATTAAGGGCCTTGTGCAACCCACTCGACTTCTTTTGGA
ATATCTTGAAGAAAAATATGAAGAGCATTTGTATGAGCGCGATGAAGGTGATAAATGGCGAAACAAAAAG
TTTGAATTGGGTTTGGAGTTTCCCAATCTTCCTTATTATATTGATGGTGATGTTAAATTAACACAGTCTA
TGGCCATCATACGTTATATAGCTGACAAGCACAACATGTTGGGTGGTTGTCCAAAAGAGCGTGCAGAGAT
TTCAATGCTTGAAGGAGCGGTTTTGGATATTAGATACGGTGTTTCGAGAATTGCATATAGTAAAGACTTT
GAAACTCTCAAAGTTGATTTTCTTAGCAAGCTACCTGAAATGCTGAAAATGTTCGAAGATCGTTTATGTC
ATAAAACATATTTAAATGGTGATCATGTAACCCATCCTGACTTCATGTTGTATGACGCTCTTGATGTTGT
TTTATACATGGACCCAATGTGCCTGGATGCGTTCCCAAAATTAGTTTGTTTTAAAAAACGTATTGAAGCT
ATCCCACAAATTGATAAGTACTTGAAATCCAGCAAGTATATAGCATGGCCTTTGCAGGGCTGGCAAGCCA
CGTTTGGTGGTGGCGACCATCCTCCAAAATCGGATCTGGAAGTTCTGTTCCAGGGGCCCCTGGGATCCAC
AGCCAGTTTGAAACTGTTACCCCACCAGCCCCGAATTGTGGAGATGAAGAAAGGAAGCAATGGCTATGGT
TTCTATCTGAGGGCAGGCTCAGAACAGAAAGGTCAAATCATCAAGGACATAGATTCTGGAAGTCCAGCAG
AGGAGGCTGGCTTGAAGAACAATGATCTGGTAGTTGCTGTCAACGGCGAGTCTGTGGAAACCCTGGATCA
TGACAGTGTGGTAGAAATGATTAGAAAGGGTGGAGATCAGACTTCACTGTTGGTGGTAGACAAAGAGACG
GACAACATGTACAGACTGGCTCATTTTTCTTGAGTCGACTCGAGCGGCCGCATCGTGACTGACTGACGAT
CTGCCTCGCGCGTTTCGGTGATGACGGTGAAAACCTCTGACACATGCAGCTCCCGGAGACGGTCACAGCT
TGTCTGTAAGCGGATGCCGGGAGCAGACAAGCCCGTCAGGGCGCGTCAGCGGGTGTTGGCGGGTGTCGGG
GCGCAGCCATGACCCAGTCACGTAGCGATAGCGGAGTGTATAATTCTTGAAGACGAAAGGGCCTCGTGAT
ACGCCTATTTTTATAGGTTAATGTCATGATAATAATGGTTTCTTAGACGTCAGGTGGCACTTTTCGGGGA
AATGTGCGCGGAACCCCTATTTGTTTATTTTTCTAAATACATTCAAATATGTATCCGCTCATGAGACAAT
AACCCTGATAAATGCTTCAATAATATTGAAAAAGGAAGAGTATGAGTATTCAACATTTCCGTGTCGCCCT
TATTCCCTTTTTTGCGGCATTTTGCCTTCCTGTTTTTGCTCACCCAGAAACGCTGGTGAAAGTAAAAGAT
GCTGAAGATCAGTTGGGTGCACGAGTGGGTTACATCGAACTGGATCTCAACAGCGGTAAGATCCTTGAGA
GTTTTCGCCCCGAAGAACGTTTTCCAATGATGAGCACTTTTAAAGTTCTGCTATGTGGCGCGGTATTATC
CCGTGTTGACGCCGGGCAAGAGCAACTCGGTCGCCGCATACACTATTCTCAGAATGACTTGGTTGAGTAC
TCACCAGTCACAGAAAAGCATCTTACGGATGGCATGACAGTAAGAGAATTATGCAGTGCTGCCATAACCA
TGAGTGATAACACTGCGGCCAACTTACTTCTGACAACGATCGGAGGACCGAAGGAGCTAACCGCTTTTTT
GCACAACATGGGGGATCATGTAACTCGCCTTGATCGTTGGGAACCGGAGCTGAATGAAGCCATACCAAAC
GACGAGCGTGACACCACGATGCCTGCAGCAATGGCAACAACGTTGCGCAAACTATTAACTGGCGAACTAC
TTACTCTAGCTTCCCGGCAACAATTAATAGACTGGATGGAGGCGGATAAAGTTGCAGGACCACTTCTGCG
CTCGGCCCTTCCGGCTGGCTGGTTTATTGCTGATAAATCTGGAGCCGGTGAGCGTGGGTCTCGCGGTATC
ATTGCAGCACTGGGGCCAGATGGTAAGCCCTCCCGTATCGTAGTTATCTACACGACGGGGAGTCAGGCAA
CTATGGATGAACGAAATAGACAGATCGCTGAGATAGGTGCCTCACTGATTAAGCATTGGTAACTGTCAGA
CCAAGTTTACTCATATATACTTTAGATTGATTTAAAACTTCATTTTTAATTTAAAAGGATCTAGGTGAAG
ATCCTTTTTGATAATCTCATGACCAAAATCCCTTAACGTGAGTTTTCGTTCCACTGAGCGTCAGACCCCG
TAGAAAAGATCAAAGGATCTTCTTGAGATCCTTTTTTTCTGCGCGTAATCTGCTGCTTGCAAACAAAAAA
ACCACCGCTACCAGCGGTGGTTTGTTTGCCGGATCAAGAGCTACCAACTCTTTTTCCGAAGGTAACTGGC
TTCAGCAGAGCGCAGATACCAAATACTGTCCTTCTAGTGTAGCCGTAGTTAGGCCACCACTTCAAGAACT
CTGTAGCACCGCCTACATACCTCGCTCTGCTAATCCTGTTACCAGTGGCTGCTGCCAGTGGCGATAAGTC
GTGTCTTACCGGGTTGGACTCAAGACGATAGTTACCGGATAAGGCGCAGCGGTCGGGCTGAACGGGGGGT
TCGTGCACACAGCCCAGCTTGGAGCGAACGACCTACACCGAACTGAGATACCTACAGCGTGAGCTATGAG
AAAGCGCCACGCTTCCCGAAGGGAGAAAGGCGGACAGGTATCCGGTAAGCGGCAGGGTCGGAACAGGAGA
GCGCACGAGGGAGCTTCCAGGGGGAAACGCCTGGTATCTTTATAGTCCTGTCGGGTTTCGCCACCTCTGA
CTTGAGCGTCGATTTTTGTGATGCTCGTCAGGGGGGCGGAGCCTATGGAAAAACGCCAGCAACGCGGCCT
TTTTACGGTTCCTGGCCTTTTGCTGGCCTTTTGCTCACATGTTCTTTCCTGCGTTATCCCCTGATTCTGT
GGATAACCGTATTACCGCCTTTGAGTGAGCTGATACCGCTCGCCGCAGCCGAACGACCGAGCGCAGCGAG
TCAGTGAGCGAGGAAGCGGAAGAGCGCCTGATGCGGTATTTTCTCCTTACGCATCTGTGCGGTATTTCAC
ACCGCATAAATTCCGACACCATCGAATGGCGCAAAACCTTTCGCGGTATGGCATGATAGCGCCCGGAAGA
GAGTCAATTCAGGGTGGTGAATGTGAAACCAGTAACGTTATACGATGTCGCAGAGTATGCCGGTGTCTCT
TATCAGACCGTTTCCCGCGTGGTGAACCAGGCCAGCCACGTTTCTGCGAAAACGCGGGAAAAAGTGGAAG
CGGCGATGGCGGAGCTGAATTACATTCCCAACCGCGTGGCACAACAACTGGCGGGCAAACAGTCGTTGCT
GATTGGCGTTGCCACCTCCAGTCTGGCCCTGCACGCGCCGTCGCAAATTGTCGCGGCGATTAAATCTCGC
GCCGATCAACTGGGTGCCAGCGTGGTGGTGTCGATGGTAGAACGAAGCGGCGTCGAAGCCTGTAAAGCGG
CGGTGCACAATCTTCTCGCGCAACGCGTCAGTGGGCTGATCATTAACTATCCGCTGGATGACCAGGATGC
CATTGCTGTGGAAGCTGCCTGCACTAATGTTCCGGCGTTATTTCTTGATGTCTCTGACCAGACACCCATC
AACAGTATTATTTTCTCCCATGAAGACGGTACGCGACTGGGCGTGGAGCATCTGGTCGCATTGGGTCACC
AGCAAATCGCGCTGTTAGCGGGCCCATTAAGTTCTGTCTCGGCGCGTCTGCGTCTGGCTGGCTGGCATAA
ATATCTCACTCGCAATCAAATTCAGCCGATAGCGGAACGGGAAGGCGACTGGAGTGCCATGTCCGGTTTT
CAACAAACCATGCAAATGCTGAATGAGGGCATCGTTCCCACTGCGATGCTGGTTGCCAACGATCAGATGG
CGCTGGGCGCAATGCGCGCCATTACCGAGTCCGGGCTGCGCGTTGGTGCGGATATCTCGGTAGTGGGATA
CGACGATACCGAAGACAGCTCATGTTATATCCCGCCGTTAACCACCATCAAACAGGATTTTCGCCTGCTG
GGGCAAACCAGCGTGGACCGCTTGCTGCAACTCTCTCAGGGCCAGGCGGTGAAGGGCAATCAGCTGTTGC
CCGTCTCACTGGTGAAAAGAAAAACCACGCTAGCGCCCAATACGCAAACCGCCTCTCCCCGCGCGTTGGC
CGATTCATTAATGCAGCTGGCACGACAGGTTTCCCGACTGGAAAGCGGGCAGTGAGCGCAACGCAATTAA
TGTAAGTTAGCTCACTCATTAGGCACCCCAGGCTTTACACTTTATGCTTCCGGCTCGTATGTTGTGTGGA
ATTGTGAGCGGATAACAATTTCACACAGGAAACAGCTATGACCATGATTACGGATTCACTGGCCGTCGTT
TTACAACGTCGTGACTGGGAAAACCCTGGCGTTACCCAACTTAATCGCCTTGCAGCACATCCCCCTTTCG
CCAGCTGGCGTAATAGCGAAGAGGCCCGCACCGATCGCCCTTCCCAACAGTTGCGCAGCCTGAATGGCGA
ATGGCGCTTTGCCTGGTTTCCGGCACCAGAAGCGGTGCCGGAAAGCTGGCTGGAGTGCGATCTTCCTGAG
GCCGATACTGTCGTCGTCCCCTCAAACTGGCAGATGCACGGTTACGATGCGCCCATCTACACCAACGTGA
CCTATCCCATTACGGTCAATCCGCCGTTTGTTCCCACGGAGAATCCGACGGGTTGTTACTCGCTCACATT
TAATGTTGATGAAAGCTGGCTACAGGAAGGCCAGACGCGAATTATTTTTGATGGCGTTGGAATTAGCTTA
TCGACTGCACGGTGCACCAATGCTTCTGGCGTCAGGCAGCCATCGGAAGCTGTGGTATGGCTGTGCAGGT
CGTAAATCACTGCATAATTCGTGTCGCTCAAGGCGCACTCCCGTTCTGGATAATGTTTTTTGCGCCGACA
TCATAACGGTTCTGGCAAATATTCTGAAATGAGCTG
